>Addgene plasmid #207387 | PET-HypaR-SpCas9-NLS-6xHis | addgene full sequence | sequence record 410181 | Addgene NGS Result
TAATACGACTCACTATAGGGGAATTGTGAGCGGATAACAATTCCCCTCTAGAAATAATTTTGTTTAACTT
TAAGAAGGAGATATACCATGGACAAGAAGTACAGCATCGGCCTGGACATCGGCACCAACTCTGTGGGCTG
GGCCGTGATCACCGACGAGTACAAGGTGCCCAGCAAGAAATTCAAGGTGCTGGGCAACACCGACCGGCAC
AGCATCAAGAAGAACCTGATCGGAGCCCTGCTGTTCGACAGCGGCGAAACAGCCGAGGCCACCCGGCTGA
AGAGAACCGCCAGAAGAAGATACACCAGACGGAAGAACCGGATCTGCTATCTGCAAGAGATCTTCAGCAA
CGAGATGGCCAAGGTGGACGACAGCTTCTTCCACAGACTGGAAGAGTCCTTCCTGGTGGAAGAGGATAAG
AAGCACGAGCGGCACCCCATCTTCGGCAACATCGTGGACGAGGTGGCCTACCACGAGAAGTACCCCACCA
TCTACCACCTGAGAAAGAAACTGGTGGACAGCACCGACAAGGCCGACCTGCGGCTGATCTATCTGGCCCT
GGCCCACATGATCAAGTTCCGGGGCCACTTCCTGATCGAGGGCGACCTGAACCCCGACAACAGCGACGTG
GACAAGCTGTTCATCCAGCTGGTGCAGACCTACAACCAGCTGTTCGAGGAAAACCCCATCAACGCCAGCG
GCGTGGACGCCAAGGCCATCCTGTCTGCCAGACTGAGCAAGAGCAGACGGCTGGAAAATCTGATCGCCCA
GCTGCCCGGCGAGAAGAAGAATGGCCTGTTCGGAAACCTGATTGCCCTGAGCCTGGGCCTGACCCCCAAC
TTCAAGAGCAACTTCGACCTGGCCGAGGATGCCAAACTGCAGCTGAGCAAGGACACCTACGACGACGACC
TGGACAACCTGCTGGCCCAGATCGGCGACCAGTACGCCGACCTGTTTCTGGCCGCCAAGAACCTGTCCGA
CGCCATCCTGCTGAGCGACATCCTGAGAGTGAACACCGAGATCACCAAGGCCCCCCTGAGCGCCTCTATG
ATCAAGAGATACGACGAGCACCACCAGGACCTGACCCTGCTGAAAGCTCTCGTGCGGCAGCAGCTGCCTG
AGAAGTACAAAGAGATTTTCTTCGACCAGAGCAAGAACGGCTACGCCGGCTACATTGACGGCGGAGCCAG
CCAGGAAGAGTTCTACAAGTTCATCAAGCCCATCCTGGAAAAGATGGACGGCACCGAGGAACTGCTCGTG
AAGCTGAACAGAGAGGACCTGCTGCGGAAGCAGCGGACCTTCGACAACGGCAGCATCCCCCACCAGATCC
ACCTGGGAGAGCTGCACGCCATTCTGCGGCGGCAGGAAGATTTTTACCCATTCCTGAAGGACAACCGGGA
AAAGATCGAGAAGATCCTGACCTTCCGCATCCCCTACTACGTGGGCCCTCTGGCCAGGGGAAACAGCAGA
TTCGCCTGGATGACCAGAAAGAGCGAGGAAACCATCACCCCCTGGAACTTCGAGGAAGTGGTGGACAAGG
GCGCTTCCGCCCAGAGCTTCATCGAGCGGATGACCAACTTCGATAAGAACCTGCCCAACGAGAAGGTGCT
GCCCAAGCACAGCCTGCTGTACGAGTACTTCACCGTGTATAACGAGCTGACCAAAGTGAAATACGTGACC
GAGGGAATGAGAAAGCCCGCCTTCCTGAGCGGCGAGCAGAAAAAGGCCATCGTGGACCTGCTGTTCAAGA
CCAACCGGAAAGTGACCGTGAAGCAGCTGAAAGAGGACTACTTCAAGAAAATCGAGTGCTTCGACTCCGT
GGAAATCTCCGGCGTGGAAGATCGGTTCAACGCCTCCCTGGGCACATACCACGATCTGCTGAAAATTATC
AAGGACAAGGACTTCCTGGACAATGAGGAAAACGAGGACATTCTGGAAGATATCGTGCTGACCCTGACAC
TGTTTGAGGACAGAGAGATGATCGAGGAACGGCTGAAAACCTATGCCCACCTGTTCGACGACAAAGTGAT
GAAGCAGCTGAAGCGGCGGAGATACACCGGCTGGGGCGCGCTGAGCCGGAAGCTGATCAACGGCATCCGC
GACAAGCAGTCCGGCAAGACAATCCTGGATTTCCTGAAGTCCGACGGCTTCGCCAACAGAGCCTTTGCAG
CCCTGATCGCTGACGACAGCCTGACCTTTAAAGAGGACATCCAGAAAGCCCAGGTGTCCGGCCAGGGCGA
TAGCCTGCACGAGCACATTGCCAATCTGGCCGGCAGCCCCGCCATTAAGAAGGGCATCCTGCAGACAGTG
AAGGTGGTGGACGAGCTCGTGAAAGTGATGGGCCGGCACAAGCCCGAGAACATCGTGATCGAAATGGCCA
GAGAGAACCAGACCACCCAGAAGGGACAGAAGAACAGCCGCGAGAGAATGAAGCGGATCGAAGAGGGCAT
CAAAGAGCTGGGCAGCCAGATCCTGAAAGAACACCCCGTGGAAAACACCCAGCTGCAGAACGAGAAGCTG
TACCTGTACTACCTGCAGAATGGGCGGGATATGTACGTGGACCAGGAACTGGACATCAACCGGCTGTCCG
ACTACGATGTGGACCATATCGTGCCTCAGAGCTTTCTGAAGGACGACTCCATCGACAACAAGGTGCTGAC
CAGAAGCGACAAGAACCGGGGCAAGAGCGACAACGTGCCCTCCGAAGAGGTCGTGAAGAAGATGAAGAAC
TACTGGCGGCAGCTGCTGAACGCCAAGCTGATTACCCAGAGAAAGTTCGACAATCTGACCAAGGCCGAGA
GAGGCGGCCTGAGCGAACTGGATAAGGCCGGCTTCATCAAGAGACAGCTGGTGGAAACCCGGCAGATCAC
AAAGCACGTGGCACAGATCCTGGACTCCCGGATGAACACTAAGTACGACGAGAATGACAAGCTGATCCGG
GAAGTGAAAGTGATCACCCTGAAGTCCAAGCTGGTGTCCGATTTCCGGAAGGATTTCCAGTTTTACAAAG
TGCGCGAGATCAACAACTACCACCACGCCCACGACGCGTACCTGAACGCCGTCGTGGGAACCGCCCTGAT
CAAAAAGTACCCTAAGCTGGAAAGCGAGTTCGTGTACGGCGACTACAAGGTGTACGACGTACGGAAGATG
ATCGCCAAGAGCGAGCAGGAAATCGGCAAGGCTACCGCCAAGTACTTCTTCTACAGCAACATCATGAACT
TTTTCAAGACCGAGATTACCCTGGCCAACGGCGAGATCCGGAAGCGGCCTCTGATCGAGACAAACGGCGA
AACCGGGGAGATCGTGTGGGATAAGGGCCGGGATTTTGCCACCGTGCGGAAAGTGCTGAGCATGCCCCAA
GTGAATATCGTGAAAAAGACCGAGGTGCAGACAGGCGGCTTCAGCAAAGAGTCTATCCTGCCCAAGAGGA
ACAGCGATAAGCTGATCGCCAGAAAGAAGGACTGGGACCCTAAGAAGTACGGCGGCTTCGACAGCCCCAC
CGTGGCCTATTCTGTGCTGGTGGTGGCCAAAGTGGAAAAGGGCAAGTCCAAGAAACTGAAGAGTGTGAAA
GAGCTGCTGGGGATCACCATCATGGAAAGAAGCAGCTTCGAGAAGAATCCCATCGACTTTCTGGAAGCCA
AGGGCTACAAAGAAGTGAAAAAGGACCTGATCATCAAGCTGCCTAAGTACTCCCTGTTCGAGCTGGAAAA
CGGCCGGAAGAGAATGCTGGCCTCTGCCGGCGAACTGCAGAAGGGAAACGAACTGGCCCTGCCCTCCAAA
TATGTGAACTTCCTGTACCTGGCCAGCCACTATGAGAAGCTGAAGGGCTCCCCCGAGGATAATGAGCAGA
AACAGCTGTTTGTGGAACAGCACAAGCACTACCTGGACGAGATCATCGAGCAGATCAGCGAGTTCTCCAA
GAGAGTGATCCTGGCCGACGCTAATCTGGACAAAGTGCTGTCCGCCTACAACAAGCACCGGGATAAGCCC
ATCAGAGAGCAGGCCGAGAATATCATCCACCTGTTTACCCTGACCAATCTGGGAGCCCCTGCCGCCTTCA
AGTACTTTGACACCACCATCGACCGGAAGAGGTACACCAGCACCAAAGAGGTGCTGGACGCCACCCTGAT
CCACCAGAGCATCACCGGCCTGTACGAGACACGGATCGACCTGTCTCAGCTGGGAGGCGACAAAAGGCCG
GCGGCCACGAAAAAGGCCGGCCAGGCAAAAAAGAAAAAGATGGATAAGCATCACCACCACCATCACTAAT
AACCTAGGCTGCTGCCACCGCTGAGCAATAACTAGCATAACCCCTTGGGGCCTCTAAACGGGTCTTGAGG
GGTTTTTTGCTGAAAGGAGGAACTATATCCGGATTGGCGAATGGG
[124 nt withheld, positions 4386-4509]
C
[91 nt withheld, positions 4511-4601]
A
[49 nt withheld, positions 4603-4651]
CCTTTGACGTTGGAGTCCACGTTCTTT
[37 nt withheld, positions 4679-4715]
ACCCTATCTCGGTCTATTCTTTTGATTTATAAGGGATTTTGCCGATTTCGGCCTATTGGTTAAAAAATGA
GCTGATTTAACAAAAATTTAACGCGAATTTTAACAAAATATTAACGTTTACAATTTCTGGCGGCACGATG
GCATGAGATTATCAAAAAGGATCTTCACCTAGATCCTTTTAAATTAAAAATGAAGTTTTAAATCAATCTA
AAGTATATATGAGTAAACTTGGTCTGACAGTTACCAATGCTTAATCAGTGAGGCACCTATCTCAGCGATC
TGTCTATTTCGTTCATCCATAGTTGCCTGACTCCCCGTCGTGTAGATAACTACGATACGGGAGGGCTTAC
CATCTGGCCCCAGTGCTGCAATGATACCGCGAGACCCACGCTCACCGGCTCCAGATTTATCAGCAATAAA
CCAGCCAGCCGGAAGGGCCGAGCGCAGAAGTGGTCCTGCAACTTTATCCGCCTCCATCCAGTCTATTAAT
TGTTGCCGGGAAGCTAGAGTAAGTAGTTCGCCAGTTAATAGTTTGCGCAACGTTGTTGCCATTGCTACAG
GCATCGTGGTGTCACGCTCGTCGTTTGGTATGGCTTCATTCAGCTCCGGTTCCCAACGATCAAGGCGAGT
TACATGATCCCCCATGTTGTGCAAAAAAGCGGTTAGCTCCTTCGGTCCTCCGATCGTTGTCAGAAGTAAG
TTGGCCGCAGTGTTATCACTCATGGTTATGGCAGCACTGCATAATTCTCTTACTGTCATGCCATCCGTAA
GATGCTTTTCTGTGACTGGTGAGTACTCAACCAAGTCATTCTGAGAATAGTGTATGCGGCGACCGAGTTG
CTCTTGCCCGGCGTCAATACGGGATAATACCGCGCCACATAGCAGAACTTTAAAAGTGCTCATCATTGGA
AAACGTTCTTCGGGGCGAAAACTCTCAAGGATCTTACCGCTGTTGAGATCCAGTTCGATGTAACCCACTC
GTGCACCCAACTGATCTTCAGCATCTTTTACTTTCACCAGCGTTTCTGGGTGAGCAAAAACAGGAAGGCA
AAATGCCGCAAAAAAGGGAATAAGGGCGACACGGAAATGTTGAATACTCATACTCTTCCTTTTTCAATCA
TGATTGAAGCATTTATCAGGGTTATTGTCTCATGAGCGGATACATATTTGAATGTATTTAGAAAAATAAA
CAAATAGGTCATGACCAAAATCCCTTAACGTGAGTTTTCGTTCCACTGAGCGTCAGACCCCGTAGAAAAG
ATCAAAGGATCTTCTTGAGATCCTTTTTTTCTGCGCGTAATCTGCTGCTTGCAAACAAAAAAACCACCGC
TACCAGCGGTGGTTTGTTTGCCGGATCAAGAGCTACCAACTCTTTTTCCGAAGGTAACTGGCTTCAGCAG
AGCGCAGATACCAAATACTGTCCTTCTAGTGTAGCCGTAGTTAGGCCACCACTTCAAGAACTCTGTAGCA
CCGCCTACATACCTCGCTCTGCTAATCCTGTTACCAGTGGCTGCTGCCAGTGGCGATAAGTCGTGTCTTA
CCGGGTTGGACTCAAGACGATAGTTACCGGATAAGGCGCAGCGGTCGGGCTGAACGGGGGGTTCGTGCAC
ACAGCCCAGCTTGGAGCGAACGACCTACACCGAACTGAGATACCTACAGCGTGAGCTATGAGAAAGCGCC
ACGCTTCCCGAAGGGAGAAAGGCGGACAGGTATCCGGTAAGCGGCAGGGTCGGAACAGGAGAGCGCACGA
GGGAGCTCCCAGGGGGAAACGCCTGGTATCTTTATAGTCCTGTCGGGTTTCGCCACCTCTGACTTGAGCG
TCGATTTTTGTGATGCTCGTCAGGGGGGCGGAGCCTATGGAAAAACGCCAGCAACGCGGCCTTTTTACGG
TTCCTGGCCTTTTGCTGGCCTTTTGCTCACATGTTCTTTCCTGCGTTATCCCCTGATTCTGTGGATAACC
GTATTACCGCCTTTGAGTGAGCTGATACCGCTCGCCGCAGCCGAACGACCGAGCGCAGCGAGTCAGTGAG
CGAGGAAGCGGAAGAGCGCCTGATGCGGTATTTTCTCCTTACGCATCTGTGCGGTATTTCACACCGCAAT
GGTGCACTCTCAGTACAATCTGCTCTGATGCCGCATAGTTAAGCCAGTATACACTCCGCTATCGCTACGT
GACTGGGTCATGGCTGCGCCCCGACACCCGCCAACACCCGCTGACGCGCCCTGACGGGCTTGTCTGCTCC
CGGCATCCGCTTACAGACAAGCTGTGACCGTCTCCGGGAGCTGCATGTGTCAGAGGTTTTCACCGTCATC
ACCGAAACGCGCGAGGCAGCTGCGGTAAAGCTCATCAGCGTGGTCGTGAAGCGATTCACAGATGTCTGCC
TGTTCATCCGCGTCCAGCTCGTTGAGTTTCTCCAGAAGCGTTAATGTCTGGCTTCTGATAAAGCGGGCCA
TGTTAAGGGCGGTTTTTTCCTGTTTGGTCACTGATGCCTCCGTGTAAGGGGGATTTCTGTTCATGGGGGT
AATGATACCGATGAAACGAGAGAGGATGCTCACGATACGGGTTACTGATGATGAACATGCCCGGTTACTG
GAACGTTGTGAGGGTAAACAACTGGCGGTATGGATGCGGCGGGACCAGAGAAAAATCACTCAGGGTCAAT
GCCAGCGCTTCGTTAATACAGATGTAGGTGTTCCACAGGGTAGCCAGCAGCATCCTGCGATGCAGATCCG
GAACATAATGGTGCAGGGCGCTGACTTCCGCGTTTCCAGACTTTACGAAACACGGAAACCGAAGACCATT
CATGTTGTTGCTCAGGTCGCAGACGTTTTGCAGCAGCAGTCGCTTCACGTTCGCTCGCGTATCGGTGATT
CATTCTGCTAACCAGTAAGGCAACCCCGCCAGCCTAGCCGGGTCCTCAACGACAGGAGCACGATCATGCT
AGTCATGCCCCGCGCCCACCGGAAGGAGCTGACTGGGTTGAAGGCTCTCAAGGGCATCGGTCGAGATCCC
GGTGCCTAATGAGTGAGCTAACTTACATTAATTGCGTTGCGCTCACTGCCCGCTTTCCAGTCGGGAAACC
TGTCGTGCCAGCTGCATTAATGAATCGGCCAACGCGCGGGGAGAGGCGGTTTGCGTATTGGGCGCCAGGG
TGGTTTTTCTTTTCACCAGTGAGACGGGCAACAGCTGATTGCCCTTCACCGCCTGGCCCTGAGAGAGTTG
CAGCAAGCGGTCCACGCTGGTTTGCCCCAGCAGGCGAAAATCCTGTTTGATGGTGGTTAACGGCGGGATA
TAACATGAGCTGTCTTCGGTATCGTCGTATCCCACTACCGAGATGTCCGCACCAACGCGCAGCCCGGACT
CGGTAATGGCGCGCATTGCGCCCAGCGCCATCTGATCGTTGGCAACCAGCATCGCAGTGGGAACGATGCC
CTCATTCAGCATTTGCATGGTTTGTTGAAAACCGGACATGGCACTCCAGTCGCCTTCCCGTTCCGCTATC
GGCTGAATTTGATTGCGAGTGAGATATTTATGCCAGCCAGCCAGACGCAGACGCGCCGAGACAGAACTTA
ATGGGCCCGCTAACAGCGCGATTTGCTGGTGACCCAATGCGACCAGATGCTCCACGCCCAGTCGCGTACC
GTCTTCATGGGAGAAAATAATACTGTTGATGGGTGTCTGGTCAGAGACATCAAGAAATAACGCCGGAACA
TTAGTGCAGGCAGCTTCCACAGCAATGGCATCCTGGTCATCCAGCGGATAGTTAATGATCAGCCCACTGA
CGCGTTGCGCGAGAAGATTGTGCACCGCCGCTTTACAGGCTTCGACGCCGCTTCGTTCTACCATCGACAC
CACCACGCTGGCACCCAGTTGATCGGCGCGAGATTTAATCGCCGCGACAATTTGCGACGGCGCGTGCAGG
GCCAGACTGGAGGTGGCAACGCCAATCAGCAACGACTGTTTGCCCGCCAGTTGTTGTGCCACGCGGTTGG
GAATGTAATTCAGCTCCGCCATCGCCGCTTCCACTTTTTCCCGCGTTTTCGCAGAAACGTGGCTGGCCTG
GTTCACCACGCGGGAAACGGTCTGATAAGAGACACCGGCATACTCTGCGACATCGTATAACGTTACTGGT
TTCACATTCACCACCCTGAATTGACTCTCTTCCGGGCGCTATCATGCCATACCGCGAAAGGTTTTGCGCC
ATTCGATGGTGTCCGGGATCTCGACGCTCTCCCTTATGCGACTCCTGCATTAGGAAGCAGCCCAGTAGTA
GGTTGAGGCCGTTGAGCACCGCCGCCGCAAGGAATGGTGCATGCAAGGAGATGGCGCCCAACAGTCCCCC
GGCCACGGGGCCTGCCACCATACCCACGCCGAAACAAGCGCTCATGAGCCCGAAGTGGCGAGCCCGATCT
TCCCCATCGGTGATGTCGGCGATATAGGCGCCAGCAACCGCACCTGTGGCGCCGGTGATGCCGGCCACGA
TGCGTCCGGCGTAGAGGATCGAGATCGATCTCGATCCCGCGAAAT
Features (pLannotate 1.2.2; 20 found; start..end, strand, type, name):
      1..19      +  promoter       T7 promoter: promoter for bacteriophage T7 RNA polymerase
     20..44      +  protein_bind   lac operator: The lac repressor binds to the lac operator to inhibit transcription in E. coli. This inhibition can be relieved by adding lactose or isopropyl-β-D-thiogalactopyranoside (IPTG). lac repressor encoded by lacI
     59..81      +  RBS            RBS: efficient ribosome binding site from bacteriophage T7 gene 10 (Olins and Rangwala, 1989)
     88..1806    +  CDS            Cas9(N): N-terminal portion of Streptococcus pyogenes Cas9 (Zetsche et al., 2015)
   1693..4191    +  CDS            Cas9(C) (fragment): C-terminal portion of Streptococcus pyogenes Cas9 (Zetsche et al., 2015)
   4192..4239    +  CDS            nucleoplasmin NLS: bipartite nuclear localization signal from nucleoplasmin
   4277..4294    +  CDS            SET1 (fragment): solubility-enhancement tag derived from T7 phage gene 10B
   4302..4349    +  terminator     T7 terminator: transcription terminator for bacteriophage T7 RNA polymerase
   4386..4841    +  rep_origin     f1 ori (sequence partly withheld): f1 bacteriophage origin of replication; arrow indicates direction of (+) strand synthesis
   4956..5816    -  CDS            AmpR: β-lactamase; bla; confers resistance to ampicillin, carbenicillin, and related antibiotics
   5817..5909    -  promoter       AmpR promoter: bla
   5990..6578    +  rep_origin     ori: high-copy-number ColE1/pMB1/pBR322/pUC origin of replication
   6764..6903    -  misc_feature   bom: basis of mobility region from pBR322
   7005..7196    -  CDS            rop: Rop protein, which maintains plasmids at low copy number; rop
   7213..7593    +  CDS            YPB1_ECOLX: Protein predicted: Swiss-Prot protein existence level 4. From Escherichia coli.
   7655..7719    -  CDS            TcR (fragment): tetracycline efflux protein; tet; confers resistance to tetracycline
   7734..7755    -  protein_bind   CAP binding site: CAP binding activates transcription in the presence of cAMP. E. coli catabolite activator protein
   7768..8850    -  CDS            lacI: lac repressor; lacI; The lac repressor binds to the lac operator to inhibit transcription in E. coli. This inhibition can be relieved by adding lactose or isopropyl-β-D-thiogalactopyranoside (IPTG).
   8851..8928    -  promoter       lacI promoter: lacI
   8936..9215    -  CDS            TcR (fragment): tetracycline efflux protein; tet; confers resistance to tetracycline
