[The description below was written by a language model from this plasmid's Addgene catalogue record and pLannotate feature annotations shown in this document.]
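Description:
PET-HypaR-SpCas9-NLS-6xHis is a pET-family bacterial expression plasmid (about 9.2 kb) for producing an increased-fidelity variant of Streptococcus pyogenes Cas9 in E. coli. It replicates from a ColE1/pMB1-type origin and is selected with ampicillin through the β-lactamase (AmpR) gene. The catalogue lists it as high copy, although the feature table also shows the pBR322-derived rop gene and bom site, which are typical of pET backbones and normally moderate copy number. An f1 phage origin is also present, along with short non-functional remnants of the tetracycline resistance gene left over from the pBR322 lineage.

The expression cassette follows the standard T7lac layout. A T7 promoter is followed immediately by a lac operator and the phage T7 gene 10 ribosome binding site, and the cassette ends in a T7 terminator. The plasmid carries its own lacI gene, so transcription stays repressed until IPTG or lactose is added. It also requires a host that supplies T7 RNA polymerase. The open reading frame encodes full-length SpCas9, which the annotation tool splits into overlapping N- and C-terminal matches. It carries the substitutions R661A, N692A, M694A, Q695A and H698A that define HypaR-SpCas9. The protein is fused at its C terminus to a bipartite nucleoplasmin nuclear localization signal and then a 6xHis tag. The tag is not annotated as such. The short "SET1 fragment" hit just before the terminator lies where the tag would be expected and may be a mislabelled match to it.

The His tag provides a handle for metal-affinity purification, and the NLS would direct the protein to the nucleus of eukaryotic cells. The record itself states only that the plasmid is for bacterial expression of this high-fidelity nuclease, deposited with a study on choosing increased-fidelity SpCas9 variants that combine high efficiency with no detectable off-targets.
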