Addgene plasmid #207387: PET-HypaR-SpCas9-NLS-6xHis
Purpose: Expression of increased-fidelity (i.e. high-fidelity) SpCas9 variant in bacterial cells
Depositing lab: Ervin Welker. Depositing organization: HUN-REN Research Centre for Natural Sciences. Publication: A cleavage rule for selection of increased-fidelity SpCas9 variants with high efficiency and no detectable off-targets. Kulcsar PI, Talas A, Ligeti Z, Toth E, Rakvacs Z, Bartos Z, Krausz SL, Welker A, Vegi VL, Huszar K, Welker E. Nat Commun. 2023 Sep 16;14(1):5746. doi: 10.1038/s41467-023-41393-5. PubMed 37717069.
Backbone
  Vector backbone: pET
  Vector type: Bacterial Expression, CRISPR
Growth in bacteria
  Bacterial resistance: Ampicillin, 100 μg/mL
  Growth temperature: 37°C
  Growth strain: DH5alpha
  Copy number: High Copy
Gene/Insert
  Gene/Insert name: HypaR-SpCas9
  Species: S. pyogenes
  Insert size (bp): 4158
  Mutation: R661A, N692A, M694A, Q695A, H698A
  Promoter: T7
  Tag / fusion protein: 6xHis (C terminal on insert)
  Cloning method: Gibson Cloning
Terms and licenses: Academic/Nonprofit Terms; Industry Terms: Not Available to Industry
Depositor comments: Please visit https://doi.org/10.1101/2022.08.16.504097 for bioRxiv preprint
How to cite: PET-HypaR-SpCas9-NLS-6xHis was a gift from Ervin Welker (Addgene plasmid # 207387 ; http://n2t.net/addgene:207387 ; RRID:Addgene_207387)
